Addgene plasmid #109228: pT2K-LRL-mouse c-MYC-IRES-Luc2
Purpose: For Tol2 transposon-mediated stable expression of LRL, c-Myc and IRES-luciferase
Depositing lab: Martine Roussel. Publication: Novel MYC-driven medulloblastoma models from multiple embryonic cerebellar cells. Kawauchi D, Ogg RJ, Liu L, Shih DJH, Finkelstein D, Murphy BL, Rehg JE, Korshunov A, Calabrese C, Zindy F, Phoenix T, Kawaguchi Y, Gronych J, Gilbertson RJ, Lichter P, Gajjar A, Kool M, Northcott PA, Pfister SM, Roussel MF. Oncogene. 2017 Sep 14;36(37):5231-5242. doi: 10.1038/onc.2017.110. Epub 2017 May 15. PubMed 28504719.
Backbone
  Vector backbone: pT2K-CAGGS
  Backbone size w/o insert (bp): 8083
  Vector type: Mammalian Expression
  Selectable markers: luciferase
Growth in bacteria
  Bacterial resistance: Ampicillin, 100 μg/mL
  Growth temperature: 37°C
  Growth strain: DH5alpha
  Copy number: High Copy
Gene/Insert
  Gene/Insert name: c-Myc (alt name: LoxP-DsRed2-LoxP (LRL)-Myc)
  Species: M. musculus (mouse)
  Insert size (bp): 1400
  Entrez Gene: Myc (a.k.a. Myc2, Niard, Nird, bHLHe39)
  Promoter: CAGGS
  Tag / fusion protein: IRES-Luc2 (C terminal on insert)
  Cloning method: Restriction Enzyme; 5′ cloning site EcoRI (unknown if destroyed); 3′ cloning site XhoI (unknown if destroyed)
  Sequencing primers: 5′ unknown
Terms and licenses: Academic/Nonprofit Terms; Industry Terms: Not Available to Industry
How to cite: pT2K-LRL-mouse c-MYC-IRES-Luc2 was a gift from Martine Roussel (Addgene plasmid # 109228 ; http://n2t.net/addgene:109228 ; RRID:Addgene_109228)
