[The description below was written by a language model from this plasmid's Addgene catalogue record and pLannotate feature annotations shown in this document.]
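Description:
pT2K-LRL-mouse c-MYC-IRES-Luc2 is a mammalian expression plasmid built on the pT2K-CAGGS backbone and designed for Tol2 transposon-mediated stable integration of a Cre-dependent mouse c-Myc and luciferase cassette. The sequenced record is about 13.3 kb. It is maintained in E. coli as a high-copy plasmid through a ColE1/pUC-type origin with ampicillin resistance. It also carries pBluescript-derived remnants: an f1 origin, lacZα and lac regulatory fragments, and T7 and T3 promoters. The Tol2 transposon arms implied by the stated purpose and backbone name are not annotated in the feature table. They presumably lie in the unannotated stretches flanking the expression cassette, but the record does not confirm this.

Expression is driven by the CAGGS promoter, which consists of the CMV enhancer, the chicken β-actin promoter and a chimeric β-actin/β-globin intron. Directly downstream is the "LRL" element, two same-orientation loxP sites enclosing a DsRed2 coding sequence and a rabbit β-globin polyadenylation signal, along with some carried-over lac and SV40 origin fragments. Before recombination, cells express red fluorescence and transcription ends ahead of the oncogene. Cre excises the floxed DsRed2-stop segment and places the promoter next to the mouse Myc open reading frame. An EMCV IRES and the synthetic firefly luciferase Luc2 follow Myc, and a second β-globin poly(A) signal ends the transcript. Myc and luciferase are therefore translated from one bicistronic message, so bioluminescence reports on the cells that have switched on Myc.

There is no drug selection marker for mammalian cells, and luciferase is listed as the only selectable readout. The associated publication concerns MYC-driven medulloblastoma models arising from embryonic cerebellar cells, which fits use for lineage-restricted, Cre-activated Myc expression with tumour growth followed by bioluminescence.
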