Features (pLannotate 1.2.2; 29 found; start..end, strand, type, name):
     34..462     -  rep_origin     f1 ori (sequence partly withheld): f1 bacteriophage origin of replication; arrow indicates direction of (+) strand synthesis
    467..622     -  CDS            lacZα (fragment): LacZα fragment of β-galactosidase; lacZ fragment
    630..648     +  promoter       T7 promoter: promoter for bacteriophage T7 RNA polymerase
   3046..3425    +  enhancer       CMV enhancer: human cytomegalovirus immediate early enhancer
   3427..3699    +  promoter       chicken β-actin promoter: No description available
   3700..4720    +  intron         chimeric intron: chimera between introns from chicken β-actin and rabbit β-globin
   4793..4826    +  protein_bind   loxP: Cre-mediated recombination occurs in the 8-bp core sequence (GCATACAT). Cre recombinase
   4843..5520    +  CDS            DsRed2: improved tetrameric variant of DsRed fluorescent protein mammalian codon-optimized
   5593..5648    +  polyA_signal   β-globin poly(A) signal: rabbit β-globin polyadenylation signal (Gil and Proudfoot, 1987)
   6031..6053    -  protein_bind   lac operator (fragment): The lac repressor binds to the lac operator to inhibit transcription in E. coli. This inhibition can be relieved by adding lactose or isopropyl-β-D-thiogalactopyranoside (IPTG). lac repressor encoded by lacI
   6057..6087    -  promoter       lac promoter: promoter for the E. coli lac operon
   6102..6123    -  protein_bind   CAP binding site: CAP binding activates transcription in the presence of cAMP. E. coli catabolite activator protein
   6136..6175    -  CDS            lacI (fragment): lac repressor; lacI; The lac repressor binds to the lac operator to inhibit transcription in E. coli. This inhibition can be relieved by adding lactose or isopropyl-β-D-thiogalactopyranoside (IPTG).
   6182..6204    +  promoter       SV40 promoter (fragment): SV40 enhancer and early promoter
   6228..6363    +  rep_origin     SV40 ori: SV40 origin of replication
   6386..6419    +  protein_bind   loxP: Cre-mediated recombination occurs in the 8-bp core sequence (GCATACAT). Cre recombinase
   6454..7770    +  CDS            Myc: MYC_MOUSE - Experimental evidence at protein level: Swiss-Prot protein existence level 1. Transcription factor that binds DNA in a non-specific manner, yet also specifically recognizes the core sequence 5'-CAC[GA]TG-3'. Activates the transcription of growth-related genes. Binds to the VEGFA promoter, promoting VEGFA production and subsequent sprouting angiogenesis. Regulator of somatic reprogramming, controls self-renewal of embryonic stem cells. Functions with TAF6L to activate target gene expression through RNA polymerase II pause release (PubMed:31005419). From Mus musculus (Mouse).
   7804..8364    +  misc_feature   IRES: internal ribosome entry site (IRES) of the encephalomyocarditis virus (EMCV)
   8367..10018   +  CDS            luciferase (fragment): firefly luciferase synthetic luc2 version of the luciferase gene
  10122..10177   +  polyA_signal   β-globin poly(A) signal: rabbit β-globin polyadenylation signal (Gil and Proudfoot, 1987)
  11078..11118   -  misc_feature   MCS (fragment): pBluescript multiple cloning site
  11131..11149   -  promoter       T3 promoter: promoter for bacteriophage T3 RNA polymerase
  11192..11214   -  protein_bind   lac operator (fragment): The lac repressor binds to the lac operator to inhibit transcription in E. coli. This inhibition can be relieved by adding lactose or isopropyl-β-D-thiogalactopyranoside (IPTG). lac repressor encoded by lacI
  11218..11248   -  promoter       lac promoter: promoter for the E. coli lac operon
  11263..11284   -  protein_bind   CAP binding site: CAP binding activates transcription in the presence of cAMP. E. coli catabolite activator protein
  11297..11389   -  CDS            lacI (fragment): lac repressor; lacI; The lac repressor binds to the lac operator to inhibit transcription in E. coli. This inhibition can be relieved by adding lactose or isopropyl-β-D-thiogalactopyranoside (IPTG).
  11572..12160   -  rep_origin     ori: high-copy-number ColE1/pMB1/pBR322/pUC origin of replication
  12331..13191   -  CDS            AmpR: β-lactamase; bla; confers resistance to ampicillin, carbenicillin, and related antibiotics
  13192..13296   -  promoter       AmpR promoter: bla
>Addgene plasmid #109228 | pT2K-LRL-mouse c-MYC-IRES-Luc2 | addgene full sequence | sequence record 265753 | Addgene NGS Result
CCACCTAAATTGTAAGCGTTAATATTTTGTTAAAATTCGCGTTAAATTTTTGTTAAATCAGCTCATTTTT
TAACCAATAGGCCGAAATCGGCAAAATCCCTTATAAATCAAAAGAATAGACCGAGATAGGGT
[37 nt withheld, positions 133-169]
AAAGAACGTGGACTCCAACGTCAAAGG
[49 nt withheld, positions 197-245]
T
[91 nt withheld, positions 247-337]
G
[124 nt withheld, positions 339-462]
CCCATTCGCCATTCAGGCTGCGCAACTGTTGGGAAGGGCGATCGGTGCGGGCCTCTTCGCTATTACGCCA
GCTGGCGAAAGGGGGATGTGCTGCAAGGCGATTAAGTTGGGTAACGCCAGGGTTTTCCCAGTCACGACGT
TGTAAAACGACGGCCAGTGAGCGCGCGTAATACGACTCACTATAGGGCGAATTGGGTACCAAATAGTAGG
AATTACCCACCTGTACAAGTGCTGAAAACTTGGATGAATAAGCCCGTTTGCCATTTTCTACTGCTATTTT
AAATCTTTTCTGTATTTGTCTGCATTTGTCTTTACCCTTGAATAAATGTTTTAGTTGTTTTTTTTCAATT
ATGACTGTGTTTAACAGACATTATTACAATAATATGTAATAGTAGTACACACTATTATTATGTAATAGTA
CTTGTTGACTGTATTTGAGAACTGGACCGAGTGAGTGTTACGTCACCCATTCAAAATGACTTACTTCTGG
CTCCAACAAAATGAAGTTAATTCAGTTGCCATTTTTCACTGTATGGACATCGCCGTGTTGGAGCTAGACG
TTGCCAATAAGCAAGAAAGAGCCGAGATGCGTCGAGTCTGAGTCACCGTTCCTATGGCAACCCCTCTAAC
CAATCAGAAGTAAGCTTGTTGGAAGTCCACAGCCTACCACTTGAAAGCGGGCTGCACAAAATCTGTCAAA
CGTTTTGAACGTTGGATGTGAGAGCACATACTTTTATTAAGGCATCTGGTTGGTCAGTTTATAATATCAA
CAACTTGGGCTACAGAAAAGAAAAGTTATTACAGAAATTATGATTAACAAGTACATGTTAAATAAAGATT
TTAATATGAATGCCACCACTGGAGCATTCATGCCATTTGGAGCTTCTTCCTGTTTGGATCACTAGAAGGA
GGAGGTCACTCATTACAGTTCTCATATACAGTCGTTGGTTGGTTGGTTGGTTGGTAGATTGATTGATTGA
TTGATTGATTGATTGATTGATTGATTGATTGATTGATTGATTGATTGATTGATTGATTGATTGGTAGTCA
AAATAAGAAATAATTTCCACAGATTCATTACAGAAATGATTAAATGCATACATAAAAAACTGGGGGGGGG
GGGGATACAACAACACACTTAAGTCACATTTGCCTACGTAAAGAAAAGTAAAGAAAATCAATAGCTATAT
TTTACATCTCCTTTTTTTGCTGTCTTTTAATTAGCCTTGTTTTGCTGTTATCTTGATTGAAACTGTAACT
TCTTCACCTGCTTCTTTTCTTTGTAGGTTTTGCCAGCCCAGAAACAGGCATGGCTGTGCAAGGCCAGAGC
ACCATGCACAATGCGCTGCATGTCTTCATGAACGGCTCAATGTCCTCAGTCCAGGGCTCAGCCAACGACC
CCATCTTCCTCCTTCACCATGCTTTCATTGACAGGTAACAAACACGTCATGACATTAGACTGCACAGTTT
TTGACAAAGTTCATACAATCTGTTGTTTATAGCTGCTACAATTAGTGAAGTTTGTGAATGTACTTGGATG
AGCAGCGAAAGATCAATTGAGATCAATTGTTAGAGTTTGGTTGCCCTGCAGAGCAAAGAACAAAAAATAA
TCTGGTGGCTTTACTGCGTGAGGTTATTATTGGTGGAATAGAAACACAAAACATAATTGCATTTATTTGT
TTAATTTTTTATCTTATCTTAACTTTCATCTTGCATATTTGTTTCTTACATCATTTCTAGCATCTTTGAG
CGCTGGCTAAGAACTCATCAGCCTCCCCGGTCCATCTACCCACGTACCAATGCACCAATTGGCCACAATG
ACGGCTACTACATGGTGCCATTCCTTCCTCTTTATAGGAATGGAGACTACCTCCTGTCCAACAATGCTCT
TGGATACGAGTACGCCTACCTGTTGGACCCAGGTCATTGCACAACACCAGAAATGCCCTCTGATCTGCAA
AAGACGTGAATATCTGTTCAGACACCCATATCCACTCTGTTCCACACAGGTCAGAGGTTTGTCCAGGAGT
TCTTGACAGAGGTGTAAAAAGTACTCAAAAATTTTACTCAAGTGAAAGTACAAGTACTTAGGGAAAATTT
TACTCAATTAAAAGTAAAAGTATCTGGCTAGAATCTTACTTGAGTAAAAGTAAAAAAGTACTCCATTAAA
ATTGTACTTGAGTATTAAGGAAGTAAAAGTAAAAGCAAGAAAGAAAACTAGAGATTCTTGTTTAAGCTTT
TAATCTCAAAAAACATTAAATGAAATGCATACAAGGTTTTATCCTGCTTTAGAACTGTTTGTATTTAATT
ATCAAACTATAAGACAGACAATCTAATGCCAGTACACGCTACTCAAAGTTGTAAAACCTCAGATTTAACT
TCAGTAGAAGCTGATTCTCAAAATTGTTAGTGTCAAGCCTAGCTCTTTTGGGGCTGAAAAGCAATCCTGC
AGTGCTGAAAAGCCTCTCACAGGCAGCCGATGCGGGAAGAGGTGTATTAGTCTTGATAGAGAGGCTGCAA
ATAGCAGGAAACGTGAGCAGAGACTCCCTGGTGTCTGAAACACAGGCCAGATGGGCCCTCGTCGACATTG
ATTATTGACTAGTTATTAATAGTAATCAATTACGGGGTCATTAGTTCATAGCCCATATATGGAGTTCCGC
GTTACATAACTTACGGTAAATGGCCCGCCTGGCTGACCGCCCAACGACCCCCGCCCATTGACGTCAATAA
TGACGTATGTTCCCATAGTAACGCCAATAGGGACTTTCCATTGACGTCAATGGGTGGAGTATTTACGGTA
AACTGCCCACTTGGCAGTACATCAAGTGTATCATATGCCAAGTACGCCCCCTATTGACGTCAATGACGGT
AAATGGCCCGCCTGGCATTATGCCCAGTACATGACCTTATGGGACTTTCCTACTTGGCAGTACATCTACG
TATTAGTCATCGCTATTACCATGGTCGAGGTGAGCCCCACGTTCTGCTTCACTCTCCCCATCTCCCCCCC
CTCCCCACCCCCAATTTTGTATTTATTTATTTTTTAATTATTTTGTGCAGCGATGGGGGCGGGGGGGGGG
GGGGGCGCCAGGCGGGGCGGGGCGGGGCGAGGGGCGGGGCGGGGCGAGGCGGAGAGGTGCGGCGGCAGCC
AATCAGAGCGGCGCGCTCCGAAAGTTTCCTTTTATGGCGAGGCGGCGGCGGCGGCGGCCCTATAAAAAGC
GAAGCGCGCGGCGGGCGGGAGTCGCTGCGCGCTGCCTTCGCCCCGTGCCCCGCTCCGCCGCCGCCTCGCG
CCGCCCGCCCCGGCTCTGACTGACCGCGTTACTCCCACAGGTGAGCGGGCGGGACGGCCCTTCTCCTCCG
GGCTGTAATTAGCGCTTGGTTTAATGACGGCTTGTTTCTTTTCTGTGGCTGCGTGAAAGCCTTGAGGGGC
TCCGGGAGGGCCCTTTGTGCGGGGGGAGCGGCTCGGGGGGTGCGTGCGTGTGTGTGTGCGTGGGGAGCGC
CGCGTGCGGCTCCGCGCTGCCCGGCGGCTGTGAGCGCTGCGGGCGCGGCGCGGGGCTTTGTGCGCTCCGC
AGTGTGCGCGAGGGGAGCGCGGCCGGGGGCGGTGCCCCGCGGTGCGGGGGGGGCTGCGAGGGGAACAAAG
GCTGCGTGCGGGGTGTGTGCGTGGGGGGGTGAGCAGGGGGTGTGGGCGCGTCGGTCGGGCTGCAACCCCC
CCTGCACCCCCCTCCCCGAGTTGCTGAGCACGGCCCGGCTTCGGGTGCGGGGCTCCGTACGGGGCGTGGC
GCGGGGCTCGCCGTGCCGGGCGGGGGGTGGCGGCAGGTGGGGGTGCCGGGCGGGGCGGGGCCGCCTCGGG
CCGGGGAGGGCTCGGGGGAGGGGCGCGGCGGCCCCCGGAGCGCCGGCGGCTGTCGAGGCGCGGCGAGCCG
CAGCCATTGCCTTTTATGGTAATCGTGCGAGAGGGCGCAGGGACTTCCTTTGTCCCAAATCTGTGCGGAG
CCGAAATCTGGGAGGCGCCGCCGCACCCCCTCTAGCGGGCGCGGGGCGAAGCGGTGCGGCGCCGGCAGGA
AGGAAATGGGCGGGGAGGGCCTTCGTGCGTCGCCGCGCCGCCGTCCCCTTCTCCCTCTCCAGCCTCGGGG
CTGTCCGCGGGGGGACGGCTGCCTTCGGGGGGGACGGGGCAGGGCGGGGTTCGGCTTCTGGCGTGTGACC
GGCGGCTCTAGCTAGAGCCTCTGCTAACCATGTTCATGCCTTCTTCTTTTTCCTACAGCTCCTGGGCAAC
GTGCTGGTTATTGTGCTGTCTCATCATTTTGGCAAAGAATTCCTCGAGTCTAGATCGCGTATAACTTCGT
ATAGCATACATTATACGAAGTTATCTCGAGTCTAGGATCCATGGCCTCCTCCGAGAACGTCATCACCGAG
TTCATGCGCTTCAAGGTGCGCATGGAGGGCACCGTGAACGGCCACGAGTTCGAGATCGAGGGCGAGGGCG
AGGGCCGCCCCTACGAGGGCCACAACACCGTGAAGCTGAAGGTGACCAAGGGCGGCCCCCTGCCCTTCGC
CTGGGACATCCTGTCCCCCCAGTTCCAGTACGGCTCCAAGGTGTACGTGAAGCACCCCGCCGACATCCCC
GACTACAAGAAGCTGTCCTTCCCCGAGGGCTTCAAGTGGGAGCGCGTGATGAACTTCGAGGACGGCGGCG
TGGCGACCGTGACCCAGGACTCCTCCCTGCAGGACGGCTGCTTCATCTACAAGGTGAAGTTCATCGGCGT
GAACTTCCCCTCCGACGGCCCCGTGATGCAGAAGAAGACCATGGGCTGGGAGGCCTCCACCGAGCGCCTG
TACCCCCGCGACGGCGTGCTGAAGGGCGAGACCCACAAGGCCCTGAAGCTGAAGGACGGCGGCCACTACC
TGGTGGAGTTCAAGTCCATCTACATGGCCAAGAAGCCCGTGCAGCTGCCCGGCTACTACTACGTGGACGC
CAAGCTGGACATCACCTCCCACAACGAGGACTACACCATCGTGGAGCAGTACGAGCGCACCGAGGGCCGC
CACCACCTGTTCCTGTAGGAATTGATCTTTTTCCCTCTGCCAAAAATTATGGGGACATCATGAAGCCCCT
TGAGCATCTGACTTCTGGCTAATAAAGGAAATTTATTTTCATTGCAATAGTGTGTTGGAATTTTTTGTGT
CTCTCACTCGGAAGGACATATGGGAGGGCAAATCATTTAAAACATCAGAATGAGTATTTGGTTTAGAGTT
TGGCAACATATGCCCATATGCTGGCTGCCATGAACAAAGGTTGGCTATAAAGAGGTCATCAGTATATGAA
ACAGCCCCCTGCTGTCCATTCCTTATTCCATAGAAAAGCCTTGACTTGAGGTTAGATTTTTTTTATATTT
TGTTTTGTGTTATTTTTTTCTTTAACATCCCTAAAATTTTCCTTACATGTTTTACTAGCCAGATTTTTCC
TCCTCTCCTGACTACTCCCAGTCATAGCTGTCCCTCTTCTCTTATGGAGATCCCTCGACCTGCAGCCCAA
GCTTGGCGTAATCATGGTCATAGCTGTTTCCTGTGTGAAATTGTTATCCGCTCACAATTCCACACAACAT
ACGAGCCGGAAGCATAAAGTGTAAAGCCTGGGGTGCCTAATGAGTGAGCTAACTCACATTAATTGCGTTG
CGCTCACTGCCCGCTTTCCAGTCGGGAAACCTGTCGTGCCAGCGGATCCGCATCTCAATTAGTCAGCAAC
CATAGTCCCGCCCCTAACTCCGCCCATCCCGCCCCTAACTCCGCCCAGTTCCGCCCATTCTCCGCCCCAT
GGCTGACTAATTTTTTTTATTTATGCAGAGGCCGAGGCCGCCTCGGCCTCTGAGCTATTCCAGAAGTAGT
GAGGAGGCTTTTTTGGAGGCCTAGGCTTTTGCAAAAAGCTAACATAACTTCGTATAGCATACATTATACG
AAGTTATGAGCTCGAATTCACTAGTGATTGGATCCACGACGATGCCCCTCAACGTGAACTTCACCAACAG
GAACTATGACCTCGACTACGACTCCGTACAGCCCTATTTCATCTGCGACGAGGAAGAGAATTTCTATCAC
CAGCAACAGCAGAGCGAGCTGCAGCCGCCCGCGCCCAGTGAGGATATCTGGAAGAAATTCGAGCTGCTTC
CCACCCCGCCCCTGTCCCCGAGCCGCCGCTCCGGGCTCTGCTCTCCATCCTATGTTGCGGTCGCTACGTC
CTTCTCCCCAAGGGAAGACGATGACGGCGGCGGTGGCAACTTCTCCACCGCCGATCAGCTGGAGATGATG
ACCGAGTTACTTGGAGGAGACATGGTGAACCAGAGCTTCATCTGCGATCCTGACGACGAGACCTTCATCA
AGAACATCATCATCCAGGACTGTATGTGGAGCGGTTTCTCAGCCGCTGCCAAGCTGGTCTCGGAGAAGCT
GGCCTCCTACCAGGCTGCGCGCAAAGACAGCACCAGCCTGAGCCCCGCCCGCGGGCACAGCGTCTGCTCC
ACCTCCAGCCTGTACCTGCAGGACCTCACCGCCGCCGCGTCCGAGTGCATTGACCCCTCAGTGGTCTTTC
CCTACCCGCTCAACGACAGCAGCTCGCCCAAATCCTGTACCTCGTCCGATTCCACGGCCTTCTCTCCTTC
CTCGGACTCGCTGCTGTCCTCCGAGTCCTCCCCACGGGCCAGCCCTGAGCCCCTAGTGCTGCATGAGGAG
ACACCGCCCACCACCAGCAGCGACTCTGAAGAAGAGCAAGAAGATGAGGAAGAAATTGATGTGGTGTCTG
TGGAGAAGAGGCAAACCCCTGCCAAGAGGTCGGAGTCGGGCTCATCTCCATCCCGAGGCCACAGCAAACC
TCCGCACAGCCCACTGGTCCTCAAGAGGTGCCACGTCTCCACTCACCAGCACAACTACGCCGCACCCCCC
TCCACAAGGAAGGACTATCCAGCTGCCAAGAGGGCCAAGTTGGACAGTGGCAGGGTCCTGAAGCAGATCA
GCAACAACCGCAAGTGCTCCAGCCCCAGGTCCTCAGACACGGAGGAAAACGACAAGAGGCGGACACACAA
CGTCTTGGAACGTCAGAGGAGGAACGAGCTGAAGCGCAGCTTTTTTGCCCTGCGTGACCAGATCCCTGAA
TTGGAAAACAACGAAAAGGCCCCCAAGGTAGTGATCCTCAAAAAAGCCACCGCCTACATCCTGTCCATTC
AAGCAGACGAGCACAAGCTCACCTCTGAAAAGGACTTATTGAGGAAACGACGAGAACAGTTGAAACACAA
ACTCGAACAGCTTCGAAACTCTGGTGCATAAACTGACCTAACTCGAGCGGGATCAATTCCGCCCCCCCCC
TAACGTTACTGGCCGAAGCCGCTTGGAATAAGGCCGGTGTGCGTTTGTCTATATGTTATTTTCCACCATA
TTGCCGTCTTTTGGCAATGTGAGGGCCCGGAAACCTGGCCCTGTCTTCTTGACGAGCATTCCTAGGGGTC
TTTCCCCTCTCGCCAAAGGAATGCAAGGTCTGTTGAATGTCGTGAAGGAAGCAGTTCCTCTGGAAGCTTC
TTGAAGACAAACAACGTCTGTAGCGACCCTTTGCAGGCAGCGGAACCCCCCACCTGGCGACAGGTGCCTC
TGCGGCCAAAAGCCACGTGTATAAGATACACCTGCAAAGGCGGCACAACCCCAGTGCCACGTTGTGAGTT
GGATAGTTGTGGAAAGAGTCAAATGGCTCTCCTCAAGCGTATTCAACAAGGGGCTGAAGGATGCCCAGAA
GGTACCCCATTGTATGGGATCTGATCTGGGGCCTCGGTGCACATGCTTTACATGTGTTTAGTCGAGGTTA
AAAAAACGTCTAGGCCCCCCGAACCACGGGGACGTGGTTTTCCTTTGAAAAACACGATAATACCATGGAA
GATGCCAAAAACATTAAGAAGGGCCCAGCGCCATTCTACCCACTCGAAGACGGGACCGCCGGCGAGCAGC
TGCACAAAGCCATGAAGCGCTACGCCCTGGTGCCCGGCACCATCGCCTTTACCGACGCACATATCGAGGT
GGACATTACCTACGCCGAGTACTTCGAGATGAGCGTTCGGCTGGCAGAAGCTATGAAGCGCTATGGGCTG
AATACAAACCATCGGATCGTGGTGTGCAGCGAGAATAGCTTGCAGTTCTTCATGCCCGTGTTGGGTGCCC
TGTTCATCGGTGTGGCTGTGGCCCCAGCTAACGACATCTACAACGAGCGCGAGCTGCTGAACAGCATGGG
CATCAGCCAGCCCACCGTCGTATTCGTGAGCAAGAAAGGGCTGCAAAAGATCCTCAACGTGCAAAAGAAG
CTACCGATCATACAAAAGATCATCATCATGGATAGCAAGACCGACTACCAGGGCTTCCAAAGCATGTACA
CCTTCGTGACTTCCCATTTGCCACCCGGCTTCAACGAGTACGACTTCGTGCCCGAGAGCTTCGACCGGGA
CAAAACCATCGCCCTGATCATGAACAGTAGTGGCAGTACCGGATTGCCCAAGGGCGTAGCCCTACCGCAC
CGCACCGCTTGTGTCCGATTCAGTCATGCCCGCGACCCCATCTTCGGCAACCAGATCATCCCCGACACCG
CTATCCTCAGCGTGGTGCCATTTCACCACGGCTTCGGCATGTTCACCACGCTGGGCTACTTGATCTGCGG
CTTTCGGGTCGTGCTCATGTACCGCTTCGAGGAGGAGCTATTCTTGCGCAGCTTGCAAGACTATAAGATT
CAATCTGCCCTGCTGGTGCCCACACTATTTAGCTTCTTCGCTAAGAGCACTCTCATCGACAAGTACGACC
TAAGCAACTTGCACGAGATCGCCAGCGGCGGGGCGCCGCTCAGCAAGGAGGTAGGTGAGGCCGTGGCCAA
ACGCTTCCACCTACCAGGCATCCGCCAGGGCTACGGCCTGACAGAAACAACCAGCGCCATTCTGATCACC
CCCGAAGGGGACGACAAGCCTGGCGCAGTAGGCAAGGTGGTGCCCTTCTTCGAGGCTAAGGTGGTGGACT
TGGACACCGGTAAGACACTGGGTGTGAACCAGCGCGGCGAGCTGTGCGTCCGTGGCCCCATGATCATGAG
CGGCTACGTTAACAACCCCGAGGCTACAAACGCTCTCATCGACAAGGACGGCTGGCTGCACAGCGGCGAC
ATCGCCTACTGGGACGAGGACGAGCACTTCTTCATCGTGGACCGGCTGAAGAGCCTGATCAAATACAAGG
GCTACCAGGTAGCCCCAGCCGAACTGGAGAGCATCCTGCTGCAACACCCCAACATCTTCGACGCCGGGGT
CGCCGGCCTGCCCGACGACGATGCCGGCGAGCTGCCCGCCGCAGTCGTCGTGCTGGAACACGGTAAAACC
ATGACCGAGAAGGAGATCGTGGACTATGTGGCCAGCCAGGTTACAACCGCCAAGAAGCTGCGCGGTGGTG
TTGTGTTCGTGGACGAGGTGCCTAAAGGACTGACCGGCAAGTTGGACGCCCGCAAGATCCGCGAGATTCT
CATTAAGGCCAAGAAGGGCGGCAAGATCGCCGTGTAGGGCGGCCGCGACTCTAGAGTCGAGTCTAGATAT
CAGATCTTTTTCCCTCTGCCAAAAATTATGGGGACATCATGAAGCCCCTTGAGCATCTGACTTCTGGCTA
ATAAAGGAAATTTATTTTCATTGCAATAGTGTGTTGGAATTTTTTGTGTCTCTCACTCGGAAGGACATAT
GGGAGGGCAAATCATTTAAAACATCAGAATGAGTATTTGGTTTAGAGTTTGGCAACATATGCCCATATGC
TGGCTGCCATGAACAAAGGTTGGCTATAAAGAGGTCATCAGTATATGAAACAGCCCCCTGCTGTCCATTC
CTTATTCCATAGAAAAGCCTTGACTTGAGGTTAGATTTTTTTTATATTTTGTTTTGTGTTATTTTTTTCT
TTAACATCCCTAAAATTTTCCTTACATGTTTTACTAGCCAGATTTTTCCTCCTCTCCTGACTACTCCCAG
TCATAGCTGTCCCTCTTCTCTTATGGAGATCCCTCGACCTGCAGCCCAAGCTTCTGCGAAGATACGGCCA
CGGGTGCTCTTGATCCTGTGGCTGATTTTGGACTGTGCTGCTCGCAGCTGCTGATGAATCACATACTTCC
TCCATTTTCTTCCACTGATTGACTGTTATAATTTCCCTAATTTCCAGGTCAAGGTGCTGTGCATTGTGGT
AATAGATGTGACATGACGTCACTTCCAAAGGACCAATGAACATGTCTGACCAATTTCATATAATGTGAAA
ACGATTTTCATAGGCAGAATAAATAACATTTAAATTAAACTGGGCATCAGCGCAATTCAATTGGTTTGGT
AATAGCAAGGGAAAATAGAATGAAGTGATCTCCAAAAAATAAGTACTTTTTGACTGTAAATAAAATTGTA
AGGAGTAAAAAGTACTTTTTTTTCTAAAAAAATGTAATTAAGTAAAAGTAAAAGTATTGATTTTTAATTG
TACTCAAGTAAAGTAAAAATCCCCAAAAATAATACTTAAGTACAGTAATCAAGTAAAATTACTCAAGTAC
TTTACACCTCTGGTTCTTGACCCCCTACCTTCAGCAAGCCCAGCAGATCCACTAGTTCTAGAGCGGCCGC
CACCGCGGTGGAGCTCCAGCTTTTGTTCCCTTTAGTGAGGGTTAATTGCGCGCTTGGCGTAATCATGGTC
ATAGCTGTTTCCTGTGTGAAATTGTTATCCGCTCACAATTCCACACAACATACGAGCCGGAAGCATAAAG
TGTAAAGCCTGGGGTGCCTAATGAGTGAGCTAACTCACATTAATTGCGTTGCGCTCACTGCCCGCTTTCC
AGTCGGGAAACCTGTCGTGCCAGCTGCATTAATGAATCGGCCAACGCGCGGGGAGAGGCGGTTTGCGTAT
TGGGCGCTCTTCCGCTTCCTCGCTCACTGACTCGCTGCGCTCGGTCGTTCGGCTGCGGCGAGCGGTATCA
GCTCACTCAAAGGCGGTAATACGGTTATCCACAGAATCAGGGGATAACGCAGGAAAGAACATGTGAGCAA
AAGGCCAGCAAAAGGCCAGGAACCGTAAAAAGGCCGCGTTGCTGGCGTTTTTCCATAGGCTCCGCCCCCC
TGACGAGCATCACAAAAATCGACGCTCAAGTCAGAGGTGGCGAAACCCGACAGGACTATAAAGATACCAG
GCGTTTCCCCCTGGAAGCTCCCTCGTGCGCTCTCCTGTTCCGACCCTGCCGCTTACCGGATACCTGTCCG
CCTTTCTCCCTTCGGGAAGCGTGGCGCTTTCTCATAGCTCACGCTGTAGGTATCTCAGTTCGGTGTAGGT
CGTTCGCTCCAAGCTGGGCTGTGTGCACGAACCCCCCGTTCAGCCCGACCGCTGCGCCTTATCCGGTAAC
TATCGTCTTGAGTCCAACCCGGTAAGACACGACTTATCGCCACTGGCAGCAGCCACTGGTAACAGGATTA
GCAGAGCGAGGTATGTAGGCGGTGCTACAGAGTTCTTGAAGTGGTGGCCTAACTACGGCTACACTAGAAG
AACAGTATTTGGTATCTGCGCTCTGCTGAAGCCAGTTACCTTCGGAAAAAGAGTTGGTAGCTCTTGATCC
GGCAAACAAACCACCGCTGGTAGCGGTGGTTTTTTTGTTTGCAAGCAGCAGATTACGCGCAGAAAAAAAG
GATCTCAAGAAGATCCTTTGATCTTTTCTACGGGGTCTGACGCTCAGTGGAACGAAAACTCACGTTAAGG
GATTTTGGTCATGAGATTATCAAAAAGGATCTTCACCTAGATCCTTTTAAATTAAAAATGAAGTTTTAAA
TCAATCTAAAGTATATATGAGTAAACTTGGTCTGACAGTTACCAATGCTTAATCAGTGAGGCACCTATCT
CAGCGATCTGTCTATTTCGTTCATCCATAGTTGCCTGACTCCCCGTCGTGTAGATAACTACGATACGGGA
GGGCTTACCATCTGGCCCCAGTGCTGCAATGATACCGCGAGACCCACGCTCACCGGCTCCAGATTTATCA
GCAATAAACCAGCCAGCCGGAAGGGCCGAGCGCAGAAGTGGTCCTGCAACTTTATCCGCCTCCATCCAGT
CTATTAATTGTTGCCGGGAAGCTAGAGTAAGTAGTTCGCCAGTTAATAGTTTGCGCAACGTTGTTGCCAT
TGCTACAGGCATCGTGGTGTCACGCTCGTCGTTTGGTATGGCTTCATTCAGCTCCGGTTCCCAACGATCA
AGGCGAGTTACATGATCCCCCATGTTGTGCAAAAAAGCGGTTAGCTCCTTCGGTCCTCCGATCGTTGTCA
GAAGTAAGTTGGCCGCAGTGTTATCACTCATGGTTATGGCAGCACTGCATAATTCTCTTACTGTCATGCC
ATCCGTAAGATGCTTTTCTGTGACTGGTGAGTACTCAACCAAGTCATTCTGAGAATAGTGTATGCGGCGA
CCGAGTTGCTCTTGCCCGGCGTCAATACGGGATAATACCGCGCCACATAGCAGAACTTTAAAAGTGCTCA
TCATTGGAAAACGTTCTTCGGGGCGAAAACTCTCAAGGATCTTACCGCTGTTGAGATCCAGTTCGATGTA
ACCCACTCGTGCACCCAACTGATCTTCAGCATCTTTTACTTTCACCAGCGTTTCTGGGTGAGCAAAAACA
GGAAGGCAAAATGCCGCAAAAAAGGGAATAAGGGCGACACGGAAATGTTGAATACTCATACTCTTCCTTT
TTCAATATTATTGAAGCATTTATCAGGGTTATTGTCTCATGAGCGGATACATATTTGAATGTATTTAGAA
AAATAAACAAATAGGGGTTCCGCGCACATTTCCCCGAAAAGTG
